Addgene plasmid #26338: pcDNA3.2/V5 mmu-mir-1188
Depositing lab: David Bartel. Depositing organization: Whitehead Institute for Biomedical Research. Publication: Mammalian microRNAs: experimental evaluation of novel and previously annotated genes. Chiang HR, Schoenfeld LW, Ruby JG, Auyeung VC, Spies N, Baek D, Johnston WK, Russ C, Luo S, Babiarz JE, Blelloch R, Schroth GP, Nusbaum C, Bartel DP. Genes Dev. 2010 May 15. 24(10):992-1009. 10.1101/gad.1884710 PubMed 20413612.
Backbone
  Vector backbone: pcDNA3.2/V5-DEST
  Backbone manufacturer: Invitrogen
  Backbone size w/o insert (bp): 7711
  Vector type: Mammalian Expression
  Selectable markers: Neomycin (select with G418)
Growth in bacteria
  Bacterial resistance: Ampicillin, 100 μg/mL
  Growth temperature: 37°C
  Growth strain: DH5alpha
  Copy number: Unknown
Gene/Insert
  Gene/Insert name: mmu-mir-1188 (alt names: mir 1188; mir-1188)
  Species: M. musculus (mouse)
  Insert size (bp): 356
  Entrez Gene: Mir1188 (a.k.a. Mirn1188, mmu-mir-1188)
  Cloning method: Gateway Cloning
  Sequencing primers: 5′ CMV-F; 3′ V5 reverse (5′-ACCGAGGAGAGGGTTAGGGAT-3′ )
Terms and licenses: Academic/Nonprofit Terms; Industry Terms: Not Available to Industry
Depositor comments: pre-miRNA hairpins and the surrounding regions were amplified from mouse BL6 genomic DNA using Pfu Polymerase and primers with Gateway (Invitrogen)- compatible ends designed to anneal about 100 nt upstream of and downstream from the miRNA hairpins. PCR products were inserted into Gateway vector pDONR221 and subsequently into pcDNA3.2/V5-DEST.
How to cite: pcDNA3.2/V5 mmu-mir-1188 was a gift from David Bartel (Addgene plasmid # 26338 ; http://n2t.net/addgene:26338 ; RRID:Addgene_26338)
