[The description below was written by a language model from this plasmid's Addgene catalogue record.]
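Description:
pcDNA3.2/V5 mmu-mir-1188 is a mammalian expression plasmid built on the commercial Gateway destination vector pcDNA3.2/V5-DEST (7711 bp without insert). It is propagated in E. coli under ampicillin selection and carries a neomycin resistance marker, so transfected mammalian cells can be selected with G418. No feature table is provided. The promoter is therefore not listed explicitly, although the use of a CMV forward sequencing primer is consistent with the CMV promoter that normally drives expression in pcDNA3-series vectors. The 3′ sequencing primer reads from the V5 epitope region of the backbone. That tag is irrelevant here because the insert is a non-coding RNA.

The payload is a 356 bp fragment of mouse genomic DNA containing the mmu-mir-1188 (Mir1188) precursor hairpin. According to the depositor's notes, the hairpin and its surrounding sequence were PCR-amplified from BL6 mouse genomic DNA. The primers carried Gateway-compatible ends and were positioned about 100 nt upstream and downstream of the hairpin. The product was recombined first into the entry vector pDONR221 and then transferred into the destination vector. Keeping the native flanking sequence means the transcript resembles a segment of the primary miRNA, which the cell's own miRNA biogenesis machinery (Drosha and Dicer, in the canonical pathway) can process into mature miRNA.

The plasmid is suited to ectopic expression of miR-1188 in transfected mammalian cells. It comes from a study that experimentally evaluated novel and previously annotated mammalian microRNA genes, where a construct like this lets one test whether a candidate hairpin is actually processed into a mature small RNA.
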