>Addgene plasmid #26338 | pcDNA3.2/V5 mmu-mir-1188 | depositor partial sequence | sequence record 12422 | Author sequence
CACCCTAGTTGAAGCCCTGAGCTGGGTGGGCTGTCTGTCCAGAACTCACATGGGAAATTTCACAAAGAGG
AAAAGTCTCATGATCTCCATTGGATTGGTGAAGACACCATGGCACAGAAAAGCAAAGAAGTCCAATACTC
ACAGTCTCCCAGCTGGTGTGAGGTTGGGCCAGGATGAAACCCAAGGCTCTCCGAGGCTCCCCACCACACC
CTGCTGCTGAAGACTGCCTAGCAAGGCTGTGCCGAGTGGTGTGGGTGGGCAAAGGATGGATTGACTAGTT
ATAAGCACCTCCCAGAAGTCCTTGAGATCTCAGCTATTTTGTGGCCCAATCCCTTTGAAGGGCAGGGTCA
AAATTA
