>Addgene plasmid #26338 | pcDNA3.2/V5 mmu-mir-1188 | addgene partial sequence | sequence record 32491 | 26338 with CMV-F
GCTACTAGAGAACCCACTGCTTACTGGCTTATCGAAATTAATACGACTCACTATAGGGAGACCCAAGCTG
GCTAGTTAAGCTATCAACAAGTTTGTACAAAAAAGCAGGCTCACCCTAGTTGAAGCCCTGAGCTGGGTGG
GCTGTCTGTCCAGAACTCACATGGGAAATTTCACAAAGAGGAAAAGTCTCATGATCTCCATTGGATTGGT
GAAGACACCATGGCACAGAAAAGCAAAGAAGTCCAATACTCACAGTCTCCCAGCTGGTGTGAGGTTGGGC
CAGGATGAAACCCAAGGCTCTCCGAGGCTCCCCACCACACCCTGCTGCTGAAGACTGCCTAGCAAGGCTG
TGCCGAGTGGTGTGGGTGGGCAAAGGATGGATTGACTAGTTATAAGCACCTCCCAGAAGTCCTTGAGATC
TCAGCTATTTTGTGGCCCAATCCCTTTGAAGGGCAGGGTCAAAATTAACCCAGCTTTCTTGTACAAAGTG
GTTGATCTAGAGGGCCCGCGGTTCGAAGGTAAGCCTATCCCTAACCCTCTCCTCGGTCTCGATTCTACGC
GTACCGGTTAGTAATGAGTTTAAACGGGGGAGGCTAACTGAAACACGGAAGGAGACAATACCGGAAGGAA
CCCGCGCTATGACGGCAATAAAAAGACAGAATAAAACGCACGGGTGTTGGGTCGTTTGTTCATAAACGCG
GGGTTCGGTCCCAGGGCTGGCACTCTGTCGATACCCCACCGAGACCCCATTGGGGCCAATACGCCCGCGT
TTCTTCCTTTTCCCCACCCCACCCCCCAAGTTCGGGTGAAGGCCCAGGGCTCGCAGCCAACGTCGGGGCG
GCAGGCCCTGCCATAGCAGATCTGCGC
